Addgene plasmid #213596: pInducer-myc-ERK1-R84S/S170D/Y280A
Purpose: Doxycycline inducible expression of myc-tagged ERK1-R84S/S170D/Y280A cDNA in mammilian cells
Depositing lab: Channing Der. Depositing organization: University of North Carolina at Chapel Hill. Publication: Determining the ERK-regulated phosphoproteome driving KRAS-mutant cancer. Klomp JE, Diehl JN, Klomp JA, Edwards AC, Yang R, Morales AJ, Taylor KE, Drizyte-Miller K, Bryant KL, Schaefer A, Johnson JL, Huntsman EM, Yaron TM, Pierobon M, Baldelli E, Prevatte AW, Barker NK, Herring LE, Petricoin EF 3rd, Graves LM, Cantley LC, Cox AD, Der CJ, Stalnecker CA. Science. 2024 Jun 7;384(6700):eadk0850. doi: 10.1126/science.adk0850. Epub 2024 Jun 7. PubMed 38843329.
Backbone
  Vector backbone: p-Inducer10b
  Backbone size w/o insert (bp): 12153
  Vector type: Mammalian Expression, Lentiviral
  Selectable markers: Puromycin
Growth in bacteria
  Bacterial resistance: Ampicillin, 100 μg/mL
  Growth temperature: 37°C
  Growth strain: NEB Stable
  Copy number: High Copy
Gene/Insert
  Gene/Insert name: MAPK3
  Species: H. sapiens (human)
  Insert size (bp): 1185
  Mutation: R84S, S170D, Y280A
  Entrez Gene: MAPK3 (a.k.a. ERK-1, ERK1, ERT2, HS44KDAP, HUMKER1A, P44ERK1, P44MAPK, PRKM3, p44-ERK1, p44-MAPK)
  Tag / fusion protein: MYC (N terminal on insert)
  Cloning method: Restriction Enzyme; 5′ cloning site Age1 (not destroyed); 3′ cloning site Mlu1 (not destroyed)
Terms and licenses: Academic/Nonprofit Terms; Industry Terms: Not Available to Industry
How to cite: pInducer-myc-ERK1-R84S/S170D/Y280A was a gift from Channing Der (Addgene plasmid # 213596 ; http://n2t.net/addgene:213596 ; RRID:Addgene_213596)
