[The description below was written by a language model from this plasmid's Addgene catalogue record and pLannotate feature annotations shown in this document.]
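Description:
pInducer-myc-ERK1-R84S/S170D/Y280A is a lentiviral, doxycycline-inducible mammalian expression plasmid built on the p-Inducer10b backbone, about 13.3 kb in the sequenced record. It is propagated in E. coli through a high-copy ColE1/pUC-type origin with ampicillin resistance (AmpR). An f1 origin is also present. The viral framework consists of a truncated HIV-1 5' LTR, the Ψ packaging signal with adjoining gag fragment, RRE, cPPT/CTS, WPRE and a self-inactivating ΔU3 3' LTR. The region between the LTRs can therefore be packaged into lentiviral particles and integrated into target cells without regenerating an active viral promoter.

The payload is human MAPK3 (ERK1) cDNA carrying the R84S, S170D and Y280A substitutions and an N-terminal myc tag, cloned between AgeI and MluI sites. The feature table annotates the MAPK3 coding region but not the tag separately. Expression is driven by a tetracycline response element of seven tetO repeats fused to a minimal CMV promoter. Downstream, a constitutive human UbC promoter drives an rtTA3 reverse transactivator, flanked by a loxP site and a loxP fragment. An EMCV IRES links it to puromycin N-acetyltransferase. A single integrated vector thus supplies both the doxycycline-responsive activator and puromycin selection, and the ERK1 mutant is transcribed only when doxycycline allows rtTA3 to bind the TRE. The annotation also picks up an EM7-BleoR cassette upstream of the TRE and an SV40 promoter followed by partial HygR and ble fragments in the backbone. The record assigns no role to these.

The stated purpose is doxycycline-inducible expression of this myc-tagged ERK1 triple mutant in mammalian cells. The associated publication concerns ERK-regulated phosphoproteomics in KRAS-mutant cancer. The record does not explain the functional effect of the individual mutations.
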