Features (pLannotate 1.2.2; 38 found; start..end, strand, type, name):
    488..721     +  misc_feature   RRE: The Rev response element (RRE) of HIV-1 allows for Rev-dependent mRNA export from the nucleus to the cytoplasm.
   1098..1198    +  CDS            Rev (fragment): human immunodeficiency virus 1 (HIV-1) Rev protein; rev; enhances nuclear export of unspliced and incompletely spliced viral mRNAs
   1248..1365    +  misc_feature   cPPT/CTS: central polypurine tract and central termination sequence of HIV-1
   1430..1804    -  CDS            BleoR: antibiotic-binding protein; Sh ble from Streptoalloteichus hindustanus; confers resistance to bleomycin, phleomycin, and Zeocin™
   1824..1871    -  promoter       EM7 promoter: synthetic bacterial promoter&nbsp
   1941..2213    +  protein_bind   tetracycline response element: contains seven copies of the tetracycline operator tetO tetracycline repressor TetR
   2224..2241    +  misc_feature   MCS (fragment): pUC18/19 multiple cloning site
   2246..2284    +  promoter       minimal CMV promoter: human cytomegalovirus (CMV) immediate early promoter
   2419..3555    +  CDS            MAPK3: MK03_HUMAN - Also known as ERK1, PRKM3. Experimental evidence at protein level: Swiss-Prot protein existence level 1. Serine/threonine kinase which acts as an essential component of the MAP kinase signal transduction pathway. MAPK1/ERK2 and MAPK3/ERK1 are the 2 MAPKs which play an important role in the MAPK/ERK cascade. They participate also in a signaling cascade initiated by activated KIT and KITLG/SCF. Depending on the cellular context, the MAPK/ERK cascade mediates diverse biological functions such as cell growth, adhesion, survival and differentiation through the regulation of transcripti
   3572..4783    +  promoter       UbC promoter: human ubiquitin C promoter
   4790..4823    -  protein_bind   loxP: Cre-mediated recombination occurs in the 8-bp core sequence (GCATACAT). Cre recombinase
   4830..5527    +  CDS            rtTA3 (fragment): reverse tetracycline transactivator 3 activates expression from Tet-responsive promoters in the presence of doxycycline
   5457..5567    +  CDS            VP48: 3 tandem repeats of the minimal activation domain of herpes simplex virus VP16 (Cheng et al., 2013)
   5577..5607    +  protein_bind   loxP (fragment): Cre-mediated recombination occurs in the 8-bp core sequence (GCATACAT). Cre recombinase
   5625..6197    +  misc_feature   IRES: internal ribosome entry site (IRES) of the encephalomyocarditis virus (EMCV)
   6206..6802    +  CDS            PuroR: puromycin N-acetyltransferase; pac from Streptomyces alboniger; confers resistance to puromycin
   6824..7412    +  misc_feature   WPRE: woodchuck hepatitis virus posttranscriptional regulatory element
   7429..7617    +  CDS            nef (fragment): NEF_HV1Z2 - Experimental evidence at protein level: Swiss-Prot protein existence level 1. Extracellular Nef protein targets CD4(+) T-lymphocytes for apoptosis by interacting with CXCR4 surface receptors. From Human immunodeficiency virus type 1 group M subtype D (isolate Z2/CDC-Z34) (HIV-1).
   7619..7852    +  LTR            3' LTR (ΔU3): self-inactivating 3' long terminal repeat (LTR) from HIV-1
   7959..8183    +  polyA_signal   bGH poly(A) signal: bovine growth hormone polyadenylation signal
   8187..8208    +  promoter       SV40 promoter (fragment): SV40 enhancer and early promoter
   8229..8657    +  rep_origin     f1 ori (sequence partly withheld): f1 bacteriophage origin of replication; arrow indicates direction of (+) strand synthesis
   8671..9000    +  promoter       SV40 promoter: SV40 enhancer and early promoter
   9077..9693    +  CDS            HygR (fragment): aminoglycoside phosphotransferase from E. coli confers resistance to hygromycin
   9703..9828    +  CDS            ble (fragment): BLE_KLEPN - Experimental evidence at protein level: Swiss-Prot protein existence level 1. Binding protein with a strong affinity to the bleomycin family of antibiotics. Binds to CL990; an antimitotic-antibiotic compound. From Klebsiella pneumoniae.
   9823..9904    +  polyA_signal   SV40 poly(A) signal: SV40 polyadenylation signal
  10015..10037   -  protein_bind   lac operator (fragment): The lac repressor binds to the lac operator to inhibit transcription in E. coli. This inhibition can be relieved by adding lactose or isopropyl-β-D-thiogalactopyranoside (IPTG). lac repressor encoded by lacI
  10041..10071   -  promoter       lac promoter: promoter for the E. coli lac operon
  10086..10107   -  protein_bind   CAP binding site: CAP binding activates transcription in the presence of cAMP. E. coli catabolite activator protein
  10120..10212   -  CDS            lacI (fragment): lac repressor; lacI; The lac repressor binds to the lac operator to inhibit transcription in E. coli. This inhibition can be relieved by adding lactose or isopropyl-β-D-thiogalactopyranoside (IPTG).
  10395..10983   -  rep_origin     ori: high-copy-number ColE1/pMB1/pBR322/pUC origin of replication
  11154..12014   -  CDS            AmpR: β-lactamase; bla; confers resistance to ampicillin, carbenicillin, and related antibiotics
  12015..12119   -  promoter       AmpR promoter: bla
  12167..12301   +  polyA_signal   SV40 poly(A) signal: SV40 polyadenylation signal
  12468..12797   +  CDS            nef (fragment): NEF_HV1BR - Experimental evidence at protein level: Swiss-Prot protein existence level 1. Extracellular Nef protein targets CD4(+) T-lymphocytes for apoptosis by interacting with CXCR4 surface receptors (PubMed:14990729). From Human immunodeficiency virus type 1 group M subtype B (isolate BRU/LAI) (HIV-1).
  12845..13102   +  LTR            5' LTR (truncated): truncated 5' long terminal repeat (LTR) from HIV-1
  13149..13274   +  misc_feature   HIV-1 Ψ: packaging signal of human immunodeficiency virus type 1
  13258..313     +  CDS            HIV-1 gag (fragment) (across the origin): gag protein from human immunodeficiency virus 1; gag
>Addgene plasmid #213596 | pInducer-myc-ERK1-R84S/S170D/Y280A | addgene full sequence | sequence record 424985 | Addgene NGS Result
CGGGGGAGAATTAGATCGCGATGGGAAAAAATTCGGTTAAGGCCAGGGGGAAAGAAAAAATATAAATTAA
AACATATAGTATGGGCAAGCAGGGAGCTAGAACGATTCGCAGTTAATCCTGGCCTGTTAGAAACATCAGA
AGGCTGTAGACAAATACTGGGACAGCTACAACCATCCCTTCAGACAGGATCAGAAGAACTTAGATCATTA
TATAATACAGTAGCAACCCTCTATTGTGTGCATCAAAGGATAGAGATAAAAGACACCAAGGAAGCTTTAG
ACAAGATAGAGGAAGAGCAAAACAAAAGTAAGACCACCGCACAGCAAGCGGCCGGCCGCTGATCTTCAGA
CCTGGAGGAGGAGATATGAGGGACAATTGGAGAAGTGAATTATATAAATATAAAGTAGTAAAAATTGAAC
CATTAGGAGTAGCACCCACCAAGGCAAAGAGAAGAGTGGTGCAGAGAGAAAAAAGAGCAGTGGGAATAGG
AGCTTTGTTCCTTGGGTTCTTGGGAGCAGCAGGAAGCACTATGGGCGCAGCGTCAATGACGCTGACGGTA
CAGGCCAGACAATTATTGTCTGGTATAGTGCAGCAGCAGAACAATTTGCTGAGGGCTATTGAGGCGCAAC
AGCATCTGTTGCAACTCACAGTCTGGGGCATCAAGCAGCTCCAGGCAAGAATCCTGGCTGTGGAAAGATA
CCTAAAGGATCAACAGCTCCTGGGGATTTGGGGTTGCTCTGGAAAACTCATTTGCACCACTGCTGTGCCT
TGGAATGCTAGTTGGAGTAATAAATCTCTGGAACAGATTTGGAATCACACGACCTGGATGGAGTGGGACA
GAGAAATTAACAATTACACAAGCTTAATACACTCCTTAATTGAAGAATCGCAAAACCAGCAAGAAAAGAA
TGAACAAGAATTATTGGAATTAGATAAATGGGCAAGTTTGTGGAATTGGTTTAACATAACAAATTGGCTG
TGGTATATAAAATTATTCATAATGATAGTAGGAGGCTTGGTAGGTTTAAGAATAGTTTTTGCTGTACTTT
CTATAGTGAATAGAGTTAGGCAGGGATATTCACCATTATCGTTTCAGACCCACCTCCCAACCCCGAGGGG
ACCCGACAGGCCCGAAGGAATAGAAGAAGAAGGTGGAGAGAGAGACAGAGACAGATCCATTCGATTAGTG
AACGGATCGGCACTGCGTGCGCCAATTCTGCAGACAAATGGCAGTATTCATCCACAATTTTAAAAGAAAA
GGGGGGATTGGGGGGTACAGTGCAGGGGAAAGAATAGTAGACATAATAGCAACAGACATACAAACTAAAG
AATTACAAAAACAAATTACAAAAATTCAAAATTTTCGGGTTTATTACAGGGACAGCAGAGATCCAGTTTG
GTTAGTACCGGGCCCGCTCTAGTCCGGAATCAGTCCTGCTCCTCGGCCACGAAGTGCACGCAGTTGCCGG
CCGGGTCGCGCAGGGCGAACTCCCGCCCCCACGGCTGCTCGCCGATCTCGGTCATGGCCGGCCCGGAGGC
GTCCCGGAAGTTCGTGGACACGACCTCCGACCACTCGGCGTACAGCTCGTCCAGGCCGCGCACCCACACC
CAGGCCAGGGTGTTGTCCGGCACCACCTGGTCCTGGACCGCGCTGATGAACAGGGTCACGTCGTCCCGGA
CCACACCGGCGAAGTCGTCCTCCACGAAGTCCCGGGAGAACCCGAGCCGGTCGGTCCAGAACTCGACCGC
TCCGGCGACGTCGCGCGCGGTGAGCACCGGAACGGCACTGGTCAACTTGGCCATGGTGGCCCTCCTATAG
TGAGTCGTATTATACTATGCCGATATACTATGCCGATGATTAATTGTCAACACGTGCTGCAGGTCCGAGG
TTCTAGGCTAGCTTAAAGGAACCAATTCAGTCGACTGGATCCTTTACCACTCCCTATCAGTGATAGAGAA
AAGTGAAAGTCGAGTTTACCACTCCCTATCAGTGATAGAGAAAAGTGAAAGTCGAGTTTACCACTCCCTA
TCAGTGATAGAGAAAAGTGAAAGTCGAGTTTACCACTCCCTATCAGTGATAGAGAAAAGTGAAAGTCGAG
TGTTTACCACTCCCTATCAGTGATAGAGAAAAGTGAAAGTCGAGTTTACCACTCCCTATCAGTGATAGAG
AAAAGTGAAAGTCGAGTTTACCACTCCCTATCAGTGATAGAGAAAAGTGAAAGTCGAGCTCGGTACCCGG
GTCGAGGTAGGCGTGTACGGTGGGAGGCCTATATAAGCAGAGCTCGTTTAGTGAACCGTCAGATCGCCTG
GAGACGCCATCCACGCTGTTTTGACCTCCATAGAAGACACCGGGACCGATCCAGCCTACCGGTATGGAGC
AGAAGCTGATCTCCGAGGAGGACCTGGGATCTGGGCATATGGCGGCGGCGGCGGCTCAGGGGGGCGGGGG
CGGGGAGCCCCGTAGAACCGAGGGGGTCGGCCCGGGGGTCCCGGGGGAGGTGGAGATGGTGAAGGGGCAG
CCGTTCGACGTGGGCCCGCGCTACACGCAGTTGCAGTACATCGGCGAGGGCGCGTACGGCATGGTCAGCT
CGGCCTATGACCACGTGCGCAAGACTCGCGTGGCCATCAAGAAGATCAGCCCCTTCGAACATCAGACCTA
CTGCCAGAGCACGCTCCGGGAGATCCAGATCCTGCTGCGCTTCCGCCATGAGAATGTCATCGGCATCCGA
GACATTCTGCGGGCGTCCACCCTGGAAGCCATGAGAGATGTCTACATTGTGCAGGACCTGATGGAGACTG
ACCTGTACAAGTTGCTGAAAAGCCAGCAGCTGAGCAATGACCATATCTGCTACTTCCTCTACCAGATCCT
GCGGGGCCTCAAGTACATCCACTCCGCCAACGTGCTCCACCGAGATCTAAAGCCCGACAACCTGCTCATC
AACACCACCTGCGACCTTAAGATTTGTGATTTCGGCCTGGCCCGGATTGCCGATCCTGAGCATGACCACA
CCGGCTTCCTGACGGAGTATGTGGCTACGCGCTGGTACCGGGCCCCAGAGATCATGCTGAACTCCAAGGG
CTATACCAAGTCCATCGACATCTGGTCTGTGGGCTGCATTCTGGCTGAGATGCTCTCTAACCGGCCCATC
TTCCCTGGCAAGCACTACCTGGATCAGCTCAACCACATTCTGGGCATCCTGGGCTCCCCATCCCAGGAGG
ACCTGAATTGTATCATCAACATGAAGGCCCGAAACGCCCTACAGTCTCTGCCCTCCAAGACCAAGGTGGC
TTGGGCCAAGCTTTTCCCCAAGTCAGACTCCAAAGCCCTTGACCTGCTGGACCGGATGTTAACCTTTAAC
CCCAATAAACGGATCACAGTGGAGGAAGCGCTGGCTCACCCCTACCTGGAGCAGTACTATGACCCGACGG
ATGAGCCAGTGGCCGAGGAGCCCTTCACCTTCGCCATGGAGCTGGATGACCTACCTAAGGAGCGGCTGAA
GGAGCTCATCTTCCAGGAGACAGCACGCTTCCAGCCCGGAGTGCTGGAGGCCCCCTAGACGCGTAAGATC
TGGCCTCCGCGCCGGGTTTTGGCGCCTCCCGCGGGCGCCCCCCTCCTCACGGCGAGCGCTGCCACGTCAG
ACGAAGGGCGCAGCGAGCGTCCTGATCCTTCCGCCCGGACGCTCAGGACAGCGGCCCGCTGCTCATAAGA
CTCGGCCTTAGAACCCCAGTATCAGCAGAAGGACATTTTAGGACGGGACTTGGGTGACTCTAGGGCACTG
GTTTTCTTTCCAGAGAGCGGAACAGGCGAGGAAAAGTAGTCCCTTCTCGGCGATTCTGCGGAGGGATCTC
CGTGGGGCGGTGAACGCCGATGATTATATAAGGACGCGCCGGGTGTGGCACAGCTAGTTCCGTCGCAGCC
GGGATTTGGGTCGCGGTTCTTGTTTGTGGATCGCTGTGATCGTCACTTGGTGAGTAGCGGGCTGCTGGGC
TGGCCGGGGCTTTCGTGGCCGCCGGGCCGCTCGGTGGGACGGAAGCGTGTGGAGAGACCGCCAAGGGCTG
TAGTCTGGGTCCGCGAGCAAGGTTGCCCTGAACTGGGGGTTGGGGGGAGCGCAGCAAAATGGCGGCTGTT
CCCGAGTCTTGAATGGAAGACGCTTGTGAGGCGGGCTGTGAGGTCGTTGAAACAAGGTGGGGGGCATGGT
GGGCGGCAAGAACCCAAGGTCTTGAGGCCTTCGCTAATGCGGGAAAGCTCTTATTCGGGTGAGATGGGCT
GGGGCACCATCTGGGGACCCTGACGTGAAGTTTGTCACTGACTGGAGAACTCGGTTTGTCGTCTGTTGCG
GGGGCGGCAGTTATGGCGGTGCCGTTGGGCAGTGCACCCGTACCTTTGGGAGCGCGCGCCCTCGTCGTGT
CGTGACGTCACCCGTTCTGTTGGCTTATAATGCAGGGTGGGGCCACCTGCCGGTAGGTGTGTGGTAGGCT
TTTCTCCGTCGCAGGACGCAGGGTTCGGGCCTAGGGTAGGCTCTCCTGAATCGACAGGCGCCGGACCTCT
GGTGAGGGGAGGGATAAGTGAGGCGTCAGTTTCTTTGGTCGGTTTTATGTACCTATCTTCTTAAGTAGCT
GAAGCTCCGGTTTTGAACTATGCGCTCGGGGTTGGCGAGTGTGTTTTGTGAAGTTTTTTAGGCACCTTTT
GAAATGTAATCATTTGGGTCAATATGTAATTTTCAGTGTTAGACTAGTAAATTGTCCGCTAAATTCTGGC
CGTTTTTGGCTTTTTTGTTAGACGGATCCATAACTTCGTATAATGTATGCTATACGAAGTTATGCCACCA
TGTCTAGACTGGACAAGAGCAAAGTCATAAACGGAGCTCTGGAATTACTCAATGGTGTCGGTATCGAAGG
CCTGACGACAAGGAAACTCGCTCAAAAGCTGGGAGTTGAGCAGCCTACCCTGTACTGGCACGTGAAGAAC
AAGCGGGCCCTGCTCGATGCCCTGCCAATCGAGATGCTGGACAGGCATCATACCCACTTCTGCCCCCTGG
AAGGCGAGTCATGGCAAGACTTTCTGCGGAACAACGCCAAGTCATACCGCTGTGCTCTCCTCTCACATCG
CGACGGGGCTAAAGTGCATCTCGGCACCCGCCCAACAGAGAAACAGTACGAAACCCTGGAAAATCAGCTC
GCGTTCCTGTGTCAGCAAGGCTTCTCCCTGGAGAACGCACTGTACGCTCTGTCCGCCGTGGGCCACTTTA
CACTGGGCTGCGTATTGGAGGAACAGGAGCATCAAGTAGCAAAAGAGGAAAGAGAGACACCTACCACCGA
TTCTATGCCCCCACTTCTGAGACAAGCAATTGAGCTGTTCGACCGGCAGGGAGCCGAACCTGCCTTCCTT
TTCGGCCTGGAACTAATCATATGTGGCCTGGAGAAACAGCTAAAGTGCGAAAGCGGCGGGCCGACCGACG
CCCTTGACGATTTTGACTTAGACATGCTCCCAGCCGATGCCCTTGACGACTTTGACCTTGATATGCTGCC
TGCTGACGCTCTTGACGATTTTGACCTTGACATGCTCCCCGGGTAAATAACTTCGTATAGCATACATTAT
ACGAAGTATGGCGCGCCAATTCCGCCCCTCTCCCTCCCCCCCCCCTAACGTTACTGGCCGAAGCCGCTTG
GAATAAGGCCGGTGTGCGTTTGTCTATATGTTATTTTCCACCATATTGCCGTCTTTTGGCAATGTGAGGG
CCCGGAAACCTGGCCCTGTCTTCTTGACGAGCATTCCTAGGGGTCTTTCCCCTCTCGCCAAAGGAATGCA
AGGTCTGTTGAATGTCGTGAAGGAAGCAGTTCCTCTGGAAGCTTCTTGAAGACAAACAACGTCTGTAGCG
ACCCTTTGCAGGCAGCGGAACCCCCCACCTGGCGACAGGTGCCTCTGCGGCCAAAAGCCACGTGTATAAG
ATACACCTGCAAAGGCGGCACAACCCCAGTGCCACGTTGTGAGTTGGATAGTTGTGGAAAGAGTCAAATG
GCTCTCCTCAAGCGTATTCAACAAGGGGCTGAAGGATGCCCAGAAGGTACCCCATTGTATGGGATCTGAT
CTGGGGCCTCGGTGCACATGCTTTACATGTGTTTAGTCGAGGTTAAAAAAACGTCTAGGCCCCCCGAACC
ACGGGGACGTGGTTTTCCTTTGAAAAACACGATAATACCATGGCCACCGAGTACAAGCCCACGGTGCGCC
TCGCCACCCGCGACGACGTCCCCCGGGCCGTACGCACCCTCGCCGCCGCGTTCGCCGACTACCCCGCCAC
GCGCCACACCGTCGACCCGGACCGCCACATCGAGCGGGTCACCGAGCTGCAAGAACTCTTCCTCACGCGC
GTCGGGCTCGACATCGGCAAGGTGTGGGTCGCGGACGACGGCGCCGCGGTGGCGGTCTGGACCACGCCGG
AGAGCGTCGAAGCGGGGGCGGTGTTCGCCGAGATCGGCTCGCGCATGGCCGAGTTGAGCGGTTCCCGGCT
GGCCGCGCAGCAACAGATGGAAGGCCTCCTGGCGCCGCACCGGCCCAAGGAGCCCGCGTGGTTCCTGGCC
ACCGTCGGCGTCTCGCCCGACCACCAGGGCAAGGGTCTGGGCAGCGCCGTCGTGCTCCCCGGAGTGGAGG
CGGCCGAGCGCGCTGGGGTGCCCGCCTTCCTGGAGACCTCCGCGCCCCGCAACCTCCCCTTCTACGAGCG
GCTCGGCTTCACCGTCACCGCCGACGTCGAGGTGCCCGAAGGACCGCGCACCTGGTGCATGACCCGCAAG
CCCGGTGCCTGATTAATTAAGCGCGTCTGGAACAATCAACCTCTGGATTACAAAATTTGTGAAAGATTGA
CTGGTATTCTTAACTATGTTGCTCCTTTTACGCTATGTGGATACGCTGCTTTAATGCCTTTGTATCATGC
TATTGCTTCCCGTATGGCTTTCATTTTCTCCTCCTTGTATAAATCCTGGTTGCTGTCTCTTTATGAGGAG
TTGTGGCCCGTTGTCAGGCAACGTGGCGTGGTGTGCACTGTGTTTGCTGACGCAACCCCCACTGGTTGGG
GCATTGCCACCACCTGTCAGCTCCTTTCCGGGACTTTCGCTTTCCCCCTCCCTATTGCCACGGCGGAACT
CATCGCCGCCTGCCTTGCCCGCTGCTGGACAGGGGCTCGGCTGTTGGGCACTGACAATTCCGTGGTGTTG
TCGGGGAAGCTGACGTCCTTTCCATGGCTGCTCGCCTGTGTTGCCACCTGGATTCTGCGCGGGACGTCCT
TCTGCTACGTCCCTTCGGCCCTCAATCCAGCGGACCTTCCTTCCCGCGGCCTGCTGCCGGCTCTGCGGCC
TCTTCCGCGTCTTCGCCTTCGCCCTCAGACGAGTCGGATCTCCCTTTGGGCCGCCTCCCCGCCTGGAATT
AATTCTGCAGTCGAGACCTAGAAAAACATGGAGCAATCACAAGTAGCAATACAGCAGCTACCAATGCTGA
TTGTGCCTGGCTAGAAGCACAAGAGGAGGAGGAGGTGGGTTTTCCAGTCACACCTCAGGTACCTTTAAGA
CCAATGACTTACAAGGCAGCTGTAGATCTTAGCCACTTTTTAAAAGAAAAGAGGGGACTGGAAGGGCTAA
TTCACTCCCAACGAAGACAAGATCTGCTTTTTGCTTGTACTGGGTCTCTCTGGTTAGACCAGATCTGAGC
CTGGGAGCTCTCTGGCTAACTAGGGAACCCACTGCTTAAGCCTCAATAAAGCTTGCCTTGAGTGCTTCAA
GTAGTGTGTGCCCGTCTGTTGTGTGACTCTGGTAACTAGAGATCCCTCAGACCCTTTTAGTCAGTGTGGA
AAATCTCTAGCAGTAGTAGTTCATGTCATCTTATTATTCAGTATTTATAACTTGCAAAGAAATGAATATC
AGAGAGTGAGAGGCCTTGACATTGTTTAAACCCGCTGATCAGCCTCGACTGTGCCTTCTAGTTGCCAGCC
ATCTGTTGTTTGCCCCTTCCCCGTGCCTTCCTTGACCCTGGAAGGTGCCACTCCCACTGTCCTTTCCTAA
TAAAATGAGGAAATTGCATCGCATTGTCTGAGTAGGTGTCATTCTATTCTGGGGGGTGGGGTGGGGCAGG
ACAGCAAGGGGGAGGATTGGGAAGACAATAGCAGGCATGCTGGGGATGCGGTGGGCTCTATGGCTTCTGA
GGCGGAAAGAACCAGCTGGGGCTCTAGGGGGTATCCCC
[124 nt withheld, positions 8229-8352]
C
[91 nt withheld, positions 8354-8444]
A
[49 nt withheld, positions 8446-8494]
CCTTTGACGTTGGAGTCCACGTTCTTT
[37 nt withheld, positions 8522-8558]
ACCCTATCTCGGTCTATTCTTTTGATTTATAAGGGATTTTGCCGATTTCGGCCTATTGGTTAAAAAATGA
GCTGATTTAACAAAAATTTAACGCGAATTAATTCTGTGGAATGTGTGTCAGTTAGGGTGTGGAAAGTCCC
CAGGCTCCCCAGCAGGCAGAAGTATGCAAAGCATGCATCTCAATTAGTCAGCAACCAGGTGTGGAAAGTC
CCCAGGCTCCCCAGCAGGCAGAAGTATGCAAAGCATGCATCTCAATTAGTCAGCAACCATAGTCCCGCCC
CTAACTCCGCCCATCCCGCCCCTAACTCCGCCCAGTTCCGCCCATTCTCCGCCCCATGGCTGACTAATTT
TTTTTATTTATGCAGAGGCCGAGGCCGCCTCTGCCTCTGAGCTATTCCAGAAGTAGTGAGGAGGCTTTTT
TGGAGGCCTAGGCTTTTGCAAAAAGCTCCCGGGAGCTTGTATATCCATTTTCGGATCTGATCAGCACGTG
ATGAAAAAGCCTGAACTCACCGCGACGTGACCGCAAGGAATCGGTCAATACACTACATGGCGTGATTTCA
TATGCGCGATTGCTGATCCCCATGTGTATCACTGGCAAACTGTGATGGACGACACCGTCAGTGCGTCCGT
CGCGCAGGCTCTCGATGAGCTGATGCTTTGGGCCGAGGACTGCCCCGAAGTCCGGCACCTCGTGCACGCG
GATTTCGGCTCCAACAATGTCCTGACGGACAATGGCCGCATAACAGCGGTCATTGACTGGAGCGAGGCGA
TGTTCGGGGATTCCCAATACGAGGTCGCCAACATCTTCTTCTGGAGGCCGTGGTTGGCTTGTATGGAGCA
GCAGACGCGCTACTTCGAGCGGAGGCATCCGGAGCTTGCAGGATCGCCGCGGCTCCGGGCGTATATGCTC
CGCATTGGTCTTGACCAACTCTATCAGAGCTTGGTTGACGGCAATTTCGATGATGCAGCTTGGGCGCAGG
GTCGATGCGACGCAATCGTCCGATCCGGAGCCGGGACTGTCGGGCGTACACAAATCGCCCGCAGAAGCGC
GGCCGTCTGGACCGATGGCTGTGTAGAAGTACTCGCCGATAGTGGAAACCGACGCCCCAGCACTCGTCCG
AGGGCAAAGGAATAGCACGTGCTACGAGATTTCGATTCCACCGCCGCCTTCTATGAAAGGTTGGGCTTCG
GAATCGTTTTCCGGGACGCCGGCTGGATGATCCTCCAGCGCGGGGATCTCATGCTGGAGTTCTTCGCCCA
CCCCAACTTGTTTATTGCAGCTTATAATGGTTACAAATAAAGCAATAGCATCACAAATTTCACAAATAAA
GCATTTTTTTCACTGCATTCTAGTTGTGGTTTGTCCAAACTAATCAATGTATCTTATCATGTCTGTATAC
CGTCGACCTCTAGCTAGAGCTTGGCGTAATCATGGTCATAGCTGTTTCCTGTGTGAAATTGTTATCCGCT
CACAATTCCACACAACATACGAGCCGGAAGCATAAAGTGTAAAGCCTGGGGTGCCTAATGAGTGAGCTAA
CTCACATTAATTGCGTTGCGCTCACTGCCCGCTTTCCAGTCGGGAAACCTGTCGTGCCAGCTGCATTAAT
GAATCGGCCAACGCGCGGGGAGAGGCGGTTTGCGTATTGGGCGCTCTTCCGCTTCCTCGCTCACTGACTC
GCTGCGCTCGGTCGTTCGGCTGCGGCGAGCGGTATCAGCTCACTCAAAGGCGGTAATACGGTTATCCACA
GAATCAGGGGATAACGCAGGAAAGAACATGTGAGCAAAAGGCCAGCAAAAGGCCAGGAACCGTAAAAAGG
CCGCGTTGCTGGCGTTTTTCCATAGGCTCCGCCCCCCTGACGAGCATCACAAAAATCGACGCTCAAGTCA
GAGGTGGCGAAACCCGACAGGACTATAAAGATACCAGGCGTTTCCCCCTGGAAGCTCCCTCGTGCGCTCT
CCTGTTCCGACCCTGCCGCTTACCGGATACCTGTCCGCCTTTCTCCCTTCGGGAAGCGTGGCGCTTTCTC
ATAGCTCACGCTGTAGGTATCTCAGTTCGGTGTAGGTCGTTCGCTCCAAGCTGGGCTGTGTGCACTAACC
CCCCGTTCAGCCCGACCGCTGCGCCTTATCCGGTAACTATCGTCTTGAGTCCAACCCGGTAAGACACGAC
TTATCGCCACTGGCAGCAGCCACTGGTAACAGGATTAGCAGAGCGAGGTATGTAGGCGGTGCTACAGAGT
TCTTGAAGTGGTGGCCTAACTACGGCTACACTAGAAGAACAGTATTTGGTATCTGCGCTCTGCTGAAGCC
AGTTACCTTCGGAAAAAGAGTTGGTAGCTCTTGATCCGGCAAACAAACCACCGCTGGTAGCGGTGGTTTT
TTTGTTTGCAAGCAGCAGATTACGCGCAGAAAAAAAGGATCTCAAGAAGATCCTTTGATCTTTTCTACGG
GGTCTGACGCTCAGTGGAACGAAAACTCACGTTAAGGGATTTTGGTCATGAGATTATCAAAAAGGATCTT
CACCTAGATCCTTTTAAATTAAAAATGAAGTTTTAAATCAATCTAAAGTATATATGAGTAAACTTGGTCT
GACAGTTACCAATGCTTAATCAGTGAGGCACCTATCTCAGCGATCTGTCTATTTCGTTCATCCATAGTTG
CCTGACTCCCCGTCGTGTAGATAACTACGATACGGGAGGGCTTACCATCTGGCCCCAGTGCTGCAATGAT
ACCGCGAGACCCACGCTCACCGGCTCCAGATTTATCAGCAATAAACCAGCCAGCCGGAAGGGCCGAGCGC
AGAAGTGGTCCTGCAACTTTATCCGCCTCCATCCAGTCTATTAATTGTTGCCGGGAAGCTAGAGTAAGTA
GTTCGCCAGTTAATAGTTTGCGCAACGTTGTTGCCATTGCTACAGGCATCGTGGTGTCACGCTCGTCGTT
TGGTATGGCTTCATTCAGCTCCGGTTCCCAACGATCAAGGCGAGTTACATGATCCCCCATGTTGTGCAAA
AAAGCGGTTAGCTCCTTCGGTCCTCCGATCGTTGTCAGAAGTAAGTTGGCCGCAGTGTTATCACTCATGG
TTATGGCAGCACTGCATAATTCTCTTACTGTCATGCCATCCGTAAGATGCTTTTCTGTGACTGGTGAGTA
CTCAACCAAGTCATTCTGAGAATAGTGTATGCGGCGACCGAGTTGCTCTTGCCCGGCGTCAATACGGGAT
AATACCGCGCCACATAGCAGAACTTTAAAAGTGCTCATCATTGGAAAACGTTCTTCGGGGCGAAAACTCT
CAAGGATCTTACCGCTGTTGAGATCCAGTTCGATGTAACCCACTCGTGCACCCAACTGATCTTCAGCATC
TTTTACTTTCACCAGCGTTTCTGGGTGAGCAAAAACAGGAAGGCAAAATGCCGCAAAAAAGGGAATAAGG
GCGACACGGAAATGTTGAATACTCATACTCTTCCTTTTTCAATATTATTGAAGCATTTATCAGGGTTATT
GTCTCATGAGCGGATACATATTTGAATGTATTTAGAAAAATAAACAAATAGGGGTTCCGCGCACATTTCC
CCGAAAAGTGCCACCTGACGTCGACGGATCGGGAGATCAACTTGTTTATTGCAGCTTATAATGGTTACAA
ATAAAGCAATAGCATCACAAATTTCACAAATAAAGCATTTTTTTCACTGCATTCTAGTTGTGGTTTGTCC
AAACTCATCAATGTATCTTATCATGTCTGGATCAACTGGATAACTCAAGCTAACCAAAATCATCCCAAAC
TTCCCACCCCATACCCTATTACCACTGCCAATTACCTGTGGTTTCATTTACTCTAAACCTGTGATTCCTC
TGAATTATTTTCATTTTAAAGAAATTGTATTTGTTAAATATGTACTACAAACTTAGTAGTTGGAAGGGCT
AATTCACTCCCAAAGAAGACAAGATATCCTTGATCTGTGGATCTACCACACACAAGGCTACTTCCCTGAT
TAGCAGAACTACACACCAGGGCCAGGGGTCAGATATCCACTGACCTTTGGATGGTGCTACAAGCTAGTAC
CAGTTGAGCCAGATAAGGTAGAAGAGGCCAATAAAGGAGAGAACACCAGCTTGTTACACCCTGTGAGCCT
GCATGGGATGGATGACCCGGAGAGAGAAGTGTTAGAGTGGAGGTTTGACAGCCGCCTAGCATTTCATCAC
GTGGCCCGAGAGCTGCATCCGGAGTACTTCAAGAACTGCTGATATCGAGCTTGCTACAAGGGACTTTCCG
CTGGGGACTTTCCAGGGAGGCGTGGCCTGGGCGGGACTGGGGAGTGGCGAGCCCTCAGATCCTGCATATA
AGCAGCTGCTTTTTGCCTGTACTGGGTCTCTCTGGTTAGACCAGATCTGAGCCTGGGAGCTCTCTGGCTA
ACTAGGGAACCCACTGCTTAAGCCTCAATAAAGCTTGCCTTGAGTGCTTCAAGTAGTGTGTGCCCGTCTG
TTGTGTGACTCTGGTAACTAGAGATCCCTCAGACCCTTTTAGTCAGTGTGGAAAATCTCTAGCAGTGGCG
CCCGAACAGGGACTTGAAAGCGAAAGGGAAACCAGAGGAGCTCTCTCGACGCAGGACTCGGCTTGCTGAA
GCGCGCACGGCAAGAGGCGAGGGGCGGCGACTGGTGAGTACGCCAAAAATTTTGACTAGCGGAGGCTAGA
AGGAGAGAGATGGGTGCGAGAGCGTCAGTATTAAG
